>Addgene plasmid #79888 | eSpCas9(1.1)_No_FLAG_AAVS1_T2 | addgene full sequence | sequence record 436487 | Addgene NGS Result
GAGGGCCTATTTCCCATGATTCCTTCATATTTGCATATACGATACAAGGCTGTTAGAGAGATAATTGGAA
TTAATTTGACTGTAAACACAAAGATATTAGTACAAAATACGTGACGTAGAAAGTAATAATTTCTTGGGTA
GTTTGCAGTTTTAAAATTATGTTTTAAAATGGACTATCATATGCTTACCGTAACTTGAAAGTATTTCGAT
TTCTTGGCTTTATATATCTTGTGGAAAGGACGAAACACCGGGGCCACTAGGGACAGGATGTTTTAGAGCT
AGAAATAGCAAGTTAAAATAAGGCTAGTCCGTTATCAACTTGAAAAAGTGGCACCGAGTCGGTGCTTTTT
TGTTTTAGAGCTAGAAATAGCAAGTTAAAATAAGGCTAGTCCGTTTTTAGCGCGTGCGCCAATTCTGCAG
ACAAATGGCTCTAGAGGTACCCGTTACATAACTTACGGTAAATGGCCCGCCTGGCTGACCGCCCAACGAC
CCCCGCCCATTGACGTCAATAGTAACGCCAATAGGGACTTTCCATTGACGTCAATGGGTGGAGTATTTAC
GGTAAACTGCCCACTTGGCAGTACATCAAGTGTATCATATGCCAAGTACGCCCCCTATTGACGTCAATGA
CGGTAAATGGCCCGCCTGGCATTGTGCCCAGTACATGACCTTATGGGACTTTCCTACTTGGCAGTACATC
TACGTATTAGTCATCGCTATTACCATGGTCGAGGTGAGCCCCACGTTCTGCTTCACTCTCCCCATCTCCC
CCCCCTCCCCACCCCCAATTTTGTATTTATTTATTTTTTAATTATTTTGTGCAGCGATGGGGGCGGGGGG
GGGGGGGGGGCGCGCGCCRGGGGGGGGGGGGGGGGGGGGGGGGGGGGGGGGGGSGRGGSGGRGRGGKGCG
GCGGCAGCCAATCAGAGCGGCGCGCTCCGAAAGTTTCCTTTTATGGCGAGGCGGCGGCGGCGGCGGCCCT
ATAAAAAGCGAAGCGCGCGGCGGGCGGGAGTCGCTGCGCGCTGCCTTCGCCCCGTGCCCCGCTCCGCCGC
CGCCTCGCGCCGCCCGCCCCGGCTCTGACTGACCGCGTTACTCCCACAGGTGAGCGGGCGGGACGGCCCT
TCTCCTCCGGGCTGTAATTAGCTGAGCAAGAGGTAAGGGTTTAAGGGATGGTTGGTTGGTGGGGTATTAA
TGTTTAATTACCTGGAGCACCTGCCTGAAATCACTTTTTTTCAGGTTGGACCGGTGCCACCATGGCCCCA
AAGAAGAAGCGGAAGGTCGGTATCCACGGAGTCCCAGCAGCCGACAAGAAGTACAGCATCGGCCTGGACA
TCGGCACCAACTCTGTGGGCTGGGCCGTGATCACCGACGAGTACAAGGTGCCCAGCAAGAAATTCAAGGT
GCTGGGCAACACCGACCGGCACAGCATCAAGAAGAACCTGATCGGAGCCCTGCTGTTCGACAGCGGCGAA
ACAGCCGAGGCCACCCGGCTGAAGAGAACCGCCAGAAGAAGATACACCAGACGGAAGAACCGGATCTGCT
ATCTGCAAGAGATCTTCAGCAACGAGATGGCCAAGGTGGACGACAGCTTCTTCCACAGACTGGAAGAGTC
CTTCCTGGTGGAAGAGGATAAGAAGCACGAGCGGCACCCCATCTTCGGCAACATCGTGGACGAGGTGGCC
TACCACGAGAAGTACCCCACCATCTACCACCTGAGAAAGAAACTGGTGGACAGCACCGACAAGGCCGACC
TGCGGCTGATCTATCTGGCCCTGGCCCACATGATCAAGTTCCGGGGCCACTTCCTGATCGAGGGCGACCT
GAACCCCGACAACAGCGACGTGGACAAGCTGTTCATCCAGCTGGTGCAGACCTACAACCAGCTGTTCGAG
GAAAACCCCATCAACGCCAGCGGCGTGGACGCCAAGGCCATCCTGTCTGCCAGACTGAGCAAGAGCAGAC
GGCTGGAAAATCTGATCGCCCAGCTGCCCGGCGAGAAGAAGAATGGCCTGTTCGGAAACCTGATTGCCCT
GAGCCTGGGCCTGACCCCCAACTTCAAGAGCAACTTCGACCTGGCCGAGGATGCCAAACTGCAGCTGAGC
AAGGACACCTACGACGACGACCTGGACAACCTGCTGGCCCAGATCGGCGACCAGTACGCCGACCTGTTTC
TGGCCGCCAAGAACCTGTCCGACGCCATCCTGCTGAGCGACATCCTGAGAGTGAACACCGAGATCACCAA
GGCCCCCCTGAGCGCCTCTATGATCAAGAGATACGACGAGCACCACCAGGACCTGACCCTGCTGAAAGCT
CTCGTGCGGCAGCAGCTGCCTGAGAAGTACAAAGAGATTTTCTTCGACCAGAGCAAGAACGGCTACGCCG
GCTACATTGACGGCGGAGCCAGCCAGGAAGAGTTCTACAAGTTCATCAAGCCCATCCTGGAAAAGATGGA
CGGCACCGAGGAACTGCTCGTGAAGCTGAACAGAGAGGACCTGCTGCGGAAGCAGCGGACCTTCGACAAC
GGCAGCATCCCCCACCAGATCCACCTGGGAGAGCTGCACGCCATTCTGCGGCGGCAGGAAGATTTTTACC
CATTCCTGAAGGACAACCGGGAAAAGATCGAGAAGATCCTGACCTTCCGCATCCCCTACTACGTGGGCCC
TCTGGCCAGGGGAAACAGCAGATTCGCCTGGATGACCAGAAAGAGCGAGGAAACCATCACCCCCTGGAAC
TTCGAGGAAGTGGTGGACAAGGGCGCTTCCGCCCAGAGCTTCATCGAGCGGATGACCAACTTCGATAAGA
ACCTGCCCAACGAGAAGGTGCTGCCCAAGCACAGCCTGCTGTACGAGTACTTCACCGTGTATAACGAGCT
GACCAAAGTGAAATACGTGACCGAGGGAATGAGAAAGCCCGCCTTCCTGAGCGGCGAGCAGAAAAAGGCC
ATCGTGGACCTGCTGTTCAAGACCAACCGGAAAGTGACCGTGAAGCAGCTGAAAGAGGACTACTTCAAGA
AAATCGAGTGCTTCGACTCCGTGGAAATCTCCGGCGTGGAAGATCGGTTCAACGCCTCCCTGGGCACATA
CCACGATCTGCTGAAAATTATCAAGGACAAGGACTTCCTGGACAATGAGGAAAACGAGGACATTCTGGAA
GATATCGTGCTGACCCTGACACTGTTTGAGGACAGAGAGATGATCGAGGAACGGCTGAAAACCTATGCCC
ACCTGTTCGACGACAAAGTGATGAAGCAGCTGAAGCGGCGGAGATACACCGGCTGGGGCAGGCTGAGCCG
GAAGCTGATCAACGGCATCCGGGACAAGCAGTCCGGCAAGACAATCCTGGATTTCCTGAAGTCCGACGGC
TTCGCCAACAGAAACTTCATGCAGCTGATCCACGACGACAGCCTGACCTTTAAAGAGGACATCCAGAAAG
CCCAGGTGTCCGGCCAGGGCGATAGCCTGCACGAGCACATTGCCAATCTGGCCGGCAGCCCCGCCATTAA
GAAGGGCATCCTGCAGACAGTGAAGGTGGTGGACGAGCTCGTGAAAGTGATGGGCCGGCACAAGCCCGAG
AACATCGTGATCGAAATGGCCAGAGAGAACCAGACCACCCAGAAGGGACAGAAGAACAGCCGCGAGAGAA
TGAAGCGGATCGAAGAGGGCATCAAAGAGCTGGGCAGCCAGATCCTGAAAGAACACCCCGTGGAAAACAC
CCAGCTGCAGAACGAGAAGCTGTACCTGTACTACCTGCAGAATGGGCGGGATATGTACGTGGACCAGGAA
CTGGACATCAACCGGCTGTCCGACTACGATGTGGACCATATCGTGCCTCAGAGCTTTCTGGCCGACGACT
CCATCGACAACAAGGTGCTGACCAGAAGCGACAAGAACCGGGGCAAGAGCGACAACGTGCCCTCCGAAGA
GGTCGTGAAGAAGATGAAGAACTACTGGCGGCAGCTGCTGAACGCCAAGCTGATTACCCAGAGAAAGTTC
GACAATCTGACCAAGGCCGAGAGAGGCGGCCTGAGCGAACTGGATAAGGCCGGCTTCATCAAGAGACAGC
TGGTGGAAACCCGGCAGATCACAAAGCACGTGGCACAGATCCTGGACTCCCGGATGAACACTAAGTACGA
CGAGAATGACAAGCTGATCCGGGAAGTGAAAGTGATCACCCTGAAGTCCAAGCTGGTGTCCGATTTCCGG
AAGGATTTCCAGTTTTACAAAGTGCGCGAGATCAACAACTACCACCACGCCCACGACGCCTACCTGAACG
CCGTCGTGGGAACCGCCCTGATCAAAAAGTACCCTGCGCTGGAAAGCGAGTTCGTGTACGGCGACTACAA
GGTGTACGACGTGCGGAAGATGATCGCCAAGAGCGAGCAGGAAATCGGCAAGGCTACCGCCAAGTACTTC
TTCTACAGCAACATCATGAACTTTTTCAAGACCGAGATTACCCTGGCCAACGGCGAGATCCGGAAGGCGC
CTCTGATCGAGACAAACGGCGAAACCGGGGAGATCGTGTGGGATAAGGGCCGGGATTTTGCCACCGTGCG
GAAAGTGCTGAGCATGCCCCAAGTGAATATCGTGAAAAAGACCGAGGTGCAGACAGGCGGCTTCAGCAAA
GAGTCTATCCTGCCCAAGAGGAACAGCGATAAGCTGATCGCCAGAAAGAAGGACTGGGACCCTAAGAAGT
ACGGCGGCTTCGACAGCCCCACCGTGGCCTATTCTGTGCTGGTGGTGGCCAAAGTGGAAAAGGGCAAGTC
CAAGAAACTGAAGAGTGTGAAAGAGCTGCTGGGGATCACCATCATGGAAAGAAGCAGCTTCGAGAAGAAT
CCCATCGACTTTCTGGAAGCCAAGGGCTACAAAGAAGTGAAAAAGGACCTGATCATCAAGCTGCCTAAGT
ACTCCCTGTTCGAGCTGGAAAACGGCCGGAAGAGAATGCTGGCCTCTGCCGGCGAACTGCAGAAGGGAAA
CGAACTGGCCCTGCCCTCCAAATATGTGAACTTCCTGTACCTGGCCAGCCACTATGAGAAGCTGAAGGGC
TCCCCCGAGGATAATGAGCAGAAACAGCTGTTTGTGGAACAGCACAAGCACTACCTGGACGAGATCATCG
AGCAGATCAGCGAGTTCTCCAAGAGAGTGATCCTGGCCGACGCTAATCTGGACAAAGTGCTGTCCGCCTA
CAACAAGCACCGGGATAAGCCCATCAGAGAGCAGGCCGAGAATATCATCCACCTGTTTACCCTGACCAAT
CTGGGAGCCCCTGCCGCCTTCAAGTACTTTGACACCACCATCGACCGGAAGAGGTACACCAGCACCAAAG
AGGTGCTGGACGCCACCCTGATCCACCAGAGCATCACCGGCCTGTACGAGACACGGATCGACCTGTCTCA
GCTGGGAGGCGACAAAAGGCCGGCGGCCACGAAAAAGGCCGGCCAGGCAAAAAAGAAAAAGTAAGAATTC
CTAGAGCTCGCTGATCAGCCTCGACTGTGCCTTCTAGTTGCCAGCCATCTGTTGTTTGCCCCTCCCCCGT
GCCTTCCTTGACCCTGGAAGGTGCCACTCCCACTGTCCTTTCCTAATAAAATGAGGAAATTGCATCGCAT
TGTCTGAGTAGGTGTCATTCTATTCTGGGGGGTGGGGTGGGGCAGGACAGCAAGGGGGAGGATTGGGAAG
AGAATAGCAGGCATGCTGGGGAGCGGCCGCAGGAACCCCTAGTGATGGAGTTGGCCACTCCCTCTCTGCG
CGCTCGCTCGCTCACTGAGGCCGGGCGACCAAAGGTCGCCCGACGCCCGGGCTTTGCCCGGGCGGCCTCA
GTGAGCGAGCGAGCGCGCAGCTGCCTGCAGGGGCGCCTGATGCGGTATTTTCTCCTTACGCATCTGTGCG
GTATTTCACACCGCATA
[95 nt withheld, positions 5898-5992]
T
[46 nt withheld, positions 5994-6039]
C
[141 nt withheld, positions 6041-6181]
CCTTTGACGTTGGAGTCCACGTTCTTT
[37 nt withheld, positions 6209-6245]
ACTCTATCTCGGGCTATTCTTTTGATTTATAAGGGATTTTGCCGATTTCGGTCTATTGGTTAAAAAATGA
GCTGATTTAACAAAAATTTAACGCGAATTTTAACAAAATATTAACGTTTACAATTTTATGGTGCACTCTC
AGTACAATCTGCTCTGATGCCGCATAGTTAAGCCAGCCCCGACACCCGCCAACACCCGCTGACGCGCCCT
GACGGGCTTGTCTGCTCCCGGCATCCGCTTACAGACAAGCTGTGACCGTCTCCGGGAGCTGCATGTGTCA
GAGGTTTTCACCGTCATCACCGAAACGCGCGAGACGAAAGGGCCTCGTGATACGCCTATTTTTATAGGTT
AATGTCATGATAATAATGGTTTCTTAGACGTCAGGTGGCACTTTTCGGGGAAATGTGCGCGGAACCCCTA
TTTGTTTATTTTTCTAAATACATTCAAATATGTATCCGCTCATGAGACAATAACCCTGATAAATGCTTCA
ATAATATTGAAAAAGGAAGAGTATGAGTATTCAACATTTCCGTGTCGCCCTTATTCCCTTTTTTGCGGCA
TTTTGCCTTCCTGTTTTTGCTCACCCAGAAACGCTGGTGAAAGTAAAAGATGCTGAAGATCAGTTGGGTG
CACGAGTGGGTTACATCGAACTGGATCTCAACAGCGGTAAGATCCTTGAGAGTTTTCGCCCCGAAGAACG
TTTTCCAATGATGAGCACTTTTAAAGTTCTGCTATGTGGCGCGGTATTATCCCGTATTGACGCCGGGCAA
GAGCAACTCGGTCGCCGCATACACTATTCTCAGAATGACTTGGTTGAGTACTCACCAGTCACAGAAAAGC
ATCTTACGGATGGCATGACAGTAAGAGAATTATGCAGTGCTGCCATAACCATGAGTGATAACACTGCGGC
CAACTTACTTCTGACAACGATCGGAGGACCGAAGGAGCTAACCGCTTTTTTGCACAACATGGGGGATCAT
GTAACTCGCCTTGATCGTTGGGAACCGGAGCTGAATGAAGCCATACCAAACGACGAGCGTGACACCACGA
TGCCTGTAGCAATGGCAACAACGTTGCGCAAACTATTAACTGGCGAACTACTTACTCTAGCTTCCCGGCA
ACAATTAATAGACTGGATGGAGGCGGATAAAGTTGCAGGACCACTTCTGCGCTCGGCCCTTCCGGCTGGC
TGGTTTATTGCTGATAAATCTGGAGCCGGTGAGCGTGGAAGCCGCGGTATCATTGCAGCACTGGGGCCAG
ATGGTAAGCCCTCCCGTATCGTAGTTATCTACACGACGGGGAGTCAGGCAACTATGGATGAACGAAATAG
ACAGATCGCTGAGATAGGTGCCTCACTGATTAAGCATTGGTAACTGTCAGACCAAGTTTACTCATATATA
CTTTAGATTGATTTAAAACTTCATTTTTAATTTAAAAGGATCTAGGTGAAGATCCTTTTTGATAATCTCA
TGACCAAAATCCCTTAACGTGAGTTTTCGTTCCACTGAGCGTCAGACCCCGTAGAAAAGATCAAAGGATC
TTCTTGAGATCCTTTTTTTCTGCGCGTAATCTGCTGCTTGCAAACAAAAAAACCACCGCTACCAGCGGTG
GTTTGTTTGCCGGATCAAGAGCTACCAACTCTTTTTCCGAAGGTAACTGGCTTCAGCAGAGCGCAGATAC
CAAATACTGTTCTTCTAGTGTAGCCGTAGTTAGGCCACCACTTCAAGAACTCTGTAGCACCGCCTACATA
CCTCGCTCTGCTAATCCTGTTACCAGTGGCTGCTGCCAGTGGCGATAAGTCGTGTCTTACCGGGTTGGAC
TCAAGACGATAGTTACCGGATAAGGCGCAGCGGTCGGGCTGAACGGGGGGTTCGTGCACACAGCCCAGCT
TGGAGCGAACGACCTACACCGAACTGAGATACCTACAGCGTGAGCTATGAGAAAGCGCCACGCTTCCCGA
AGGGAGAAAGGCGGACAGGTATCCGGTAAGCGGCAGGGTCGGAACAGGAGAGCGCACGAGGGAGCTTCCA
GGGGGAAACGCCTGGTATCTTTATAGTCCTGTCGGGTTTCGCCACCTCTGACTTGAGCGTCGATTTTTGT
GATGCTCGTCAGGGGGGCGGAGCCTATGGAAAAACGCCAGCAACGCGGCCTTTTTACGGTTCCTGGCCTT
TTGCTGGCCTTTTGCTCACATGT
Features (pLannotate 1.2.2; 17 found; start..end, strand, type, name):
      1..241     +  promoter       U6 promoter: RNA polymerase III promoter for human U6 snRNA
    270..345     +  misc_RNA       gRNA scaffold: guide RNA scaffold for the Streptococcus pyogenes CRISPR/Cas9 system
    352..395     +  misc_RNA       gRNA scaffold (fragment): guide RNA scaffold for the Streptococcus pyogenes CRISPR/Cas9 system
    442..727     +  enhancer       CMV enhancer: human cytomegalovirus immediate early enhancer; contains an 18-bp deletion relative to the standard CMV enhancer
   1007..1234    +  intron         hybrid intron: hybrid between chicken β-actin (CBA) and minute virus of mice (MMV) introns (Gray et al., 2011)
   1303..2904    +  CDS            Cas9(N): N-terminal portion of Streptococcus pyogenes Cas9 (Zetsche et al., 2015)
   2905..5403    +  CDS            Cas9(C): C-terminal portion of Streptococcus pyogenes Cas9 (Zetsche et al., 2015)
   5404..5451    +  CDS            nucleoplasmin NLS: bipartite nuclear localization signal from nucleoplasmin
   5485..5596    +  polyA_signal   bGH poly(A) signal: bovine growth hormone polyadenylation signal
   5701..5841    +  repeat_region  AAV2 ITR: inverted terminal repeat of adeno-associated virus serotype 2 inverted
   5846..5897    -  misc_feature   bom (fragment): basis of mobility region from pBR322
   5916..6371    +  rep_origin     f1 ori (sequence partly withheld): f1 bacteriophage origin of replication; arrow indicates direction of (+) strand synthesis
   6372..6421    -  misc_feature   bom (fragment): basis of mobility region from pBR322
   6523..6558    -  CDS            rop (fragment): Rop protein, which maintains plasmids at low copy number; rop
   6653..6757    +  promoter       AmpR promoter: bla
   6758..7618    +  CDS            AmpR: β-lactamase; bla; confers resistance to ampicillin, carbenicillin, and related antibiotics
   7789..8377    +  rep_origin     ori: high-copy-number ColE1/pMB1/pBR322/pUC origin of replication
