>Addgene plasmid #79888 | eSpCas9(1.1)_No_FLAG_AAVS1_T2 | analyzer sequence | sequence record 152027
GAGGGCCTATTTCCCATGATTCCTTCATATTTGCATATACGATACAAGGCTGTTAGAGAGATAATTGGAA
TTAATTTGACTGTAAACACAAAGATATTAGTACAAAATACGTGACGTAGAAAGTAATAATTTCTTGGGTA
GTTTGCAGTTTTAAAATTATGTTTTAAAATGGACTATCATATGCTTACCGTAACTTGAAAGTATTTCGAT
TTCTTGGCTTTATATATCTTGTGGAAAGGACGAAACACCGGGGCCACTAGGGACAGGATGTTTTAGAGCT
AGAAATAGCAAGTTAAAATAAGGCTAGTCCGTTATCAACTTGAAAAAGTGGCACCGAGTCGGTGCTTTTT
TGTTTTAGAGCTAGAAATAGCAAGTTAAAATAAGGCTAGTCCGTTTTTAGCGCGTGCGCCAATTCTGCAG
ACAAATGGCTCTAGAGGTACCCGTTACATAACTTACGGTAAATGGCCCGCCTGGCTGACCGCCCAACGAC
CCCCGCCCATTGACGTCAATAGTAACGCCAATAGGGACTTTCCATTGACGTCAATGGGTGGAGTATTTAC
GGTAAACTGCCCACTTGGCAGTACATCAAGTGTATCATATGCCAAGTACGCCCCCTATTGACGTCAATGA
CGGTAAATGGCCCGCCTGGCATTGTGCCCAGTACATGACCTTATGGGACTTTCCTACTTGGCAGTACATC
TACGTATTAGTCATCGCTATTACCATGGTCGAGGTGAGCCCCACGTTCTGCTTCACTCTCCCCATCTCCC
CCCCCTCCCCACCCCCAATTTTGTATTTATTTATTTTTTAATTATTTTGTGCAGCGATGGGGGCGGGGGG
GGGGGGGGGGCGCGCGCCAGGCGGGGCGGGGCGGGGCGAGGGGCGGGGCGGGGCGAGGCGGAGAGGTGCG
GCGGCAGCCAATCAGAGCGGCGCGCTCCGAAAGTTTCCTTTTATGGCGAGGCGGCGGCGGCGGCGGCCCT
ATAAAAAGCGAAGCGCGCGGCGGGCGGGAGTCGCTGCGACGCTGCCTTCGCCCCGTGCCCCGCTCCGCCG
CCGCCTCGCGCCGCCCGCCCCGGCTCTGACTGACCGCGTTACTCCCACAGGTGAGCGGGCGGGACGGCCC
TTCTCCTCCGGGCTGTAATTAGCTGAGCAAGAGGTAAGGGTTTAAGGGATGGTTGGTTGGTGGGGTATTA
ATGTTTAATTACCTGGAGCACCTGCCTGAAATCACTTTTTTTCAGGTTGGACCGGTGCCACCATGGCCCC
AAAGAAGAAGCGGAAGGTCGGTATCCACGGAGTCCCAGCAGCCGACAAGAAGTACAGCATCGGCCTGGAC
ATCGGCACCAACTCTGTGGGCTGGGCCGTGATCACCGACGAGTACAAGGTGCCCAGCAAGAAATTCAAGG
TGCTGGGCAACACCGACCGGCACAGCATCAAGAAGAACCTGATCGGAGCCCTGCTGTTCGACAGCGGCGA
AACAGCCGAGGCCACCCGGCTGAAGAGAACCGCCAGAAGAAGATACACCAGACGGAAGAACCGGATCTGC
TATCTGCAAGAGATCTTCAGCAACGAGATGGCCAAGGTGGACGACAGCTTCTTCCACAGACTGGAAGAGT
CCTTCCTGGTGGAAGAGGATAAGAAGCACGAGCGGCACCCCATCTTCGGCAACATCGTGGACGAGGTGGC
CTACCACGAGAAGTACCCCACCATCTACCACCTGAGAAAGAAACTGGTGGACAGCACCGACAAGGCCGAC
CTGCGGCTGATCTATCTGGCCCTGGCCCACATGATCAAGTTCCGGGGCCACTTCCTGATCGAGGGCGACC
TGAACCCCGACAACAGCGACGTGGACAAGCTGTTCATCCAGCTGGTGCAGACCTACAACCAGCTGTTCGA
GGAAAACCCCATCAACGCCAGCGGCGTGGACGCCAAGGCCATCCTGTCTGCCAGACTGAGCAAGAGCAGA
CGGCTGGAAAATCTGATCGCCCAGCTGCCCGGCGAGAAGAAGAATGGCCTGTTCGGAAACCTGATTGCCC
TGAGCCTGGGCCTGACCCCCAACTTCAAGAGCAACTTCGACCTGGCCGAGGATGCCAAACTGCAGCTGAG
CAAGGACACCTACGACGACGACCTGGACAACCTGCTGGCCCAGATCGGCGACCAGTACGCCGACCTGTTT
CTGGCCGCCAAGAACCTGTCCGACGCCATCCTGCTGAGCGACATCCTGAGAGTGAACACCGAGATCACCA
AGGCCCCCCTGAGCGCCTCTATGATCAAGAGATACGACGAGCACCACCAGGACCTGACCCTGCTGAAAGC
TCTCGTGCGGCAGCAGCTGCCTGAGAAGTACAAAGAGATTTTCTTCGACCAGAGCAAGAACGGCTACGCC
GGCTACATTGACGGCGGAGCCAGCCAGGAAGAGTTCTACAAGTTCATCAAGCCCATCCTGGAAAAGATGG
ACGGCACCGAGGAACTGCTCGTGAAGCTGAACAGAGAGGACCTGCTGCGGAAGCAGCGGACCTTCGACAA
CGGCAGCATCCCCCACCAGATCCACCTGGGAGAGCTGCACGCCATTCTGCGGCGGCAGGAAGATTTTTAC
CCATTCCTGAAGGACAACCGGGAAAAGATCGAGAAGATCCTGACCTTCCGCATCCCCTACTACGTGGGCC
CTCTGGCCAGGGGAAACAGCAGATTCGCCTGGATGACCAGAAAGAGCGAGGAAACCATCACCCCCTGGAA
CTTCGAGGAAGTGGTGGACAAGGGCGCTTCCGCCCAGAGCTTCATCGAGCGGATGACCAACTTCGATAAG
AACCTGCCCAACGAGAAGGTGCTGCCCAAGCACAGCCTGCTGTACGAGTACTTCACCGTGTATAACGAGC
TGACCAAAGTGAAATACGTGACCGAGGGAATGAGAAAGCCCGCCTTCCTGAGCGGCGAGCAGAAAAAGGC
CATCGTGGACCTGCTGTTCAAGACCAACCGGAAAGTGACCGTGAAGCAGCTGAAAGAGGACTACTTCAAG
AAAATCGAGTGCTTCGACTCCGTGGAAATCTCCGGCGTGGAAGATCGGTTCAACGCCTCCCTGGGCACAT
ACCACGATCTGCTGAAAATTATCAAGGACAAGGACTTCCTGGACAATGAGGAAAACGAGGACATTCTGGA
AGATATCGTGCTGACCCTGACACTGTTTGAGGACAGAGAGATGATCGAGGAACGGCTGAAAACCTATGCC
CACCTGTTCGACGACAAAGTGATGAAGCAGCTGAAGCGGCGGAGATACACCGGCTGGGGCAGGCTGAGCC
GGAAGCTGATCAACGGCATCCGGGACAAGCAGTCCGGCAAGACAATCCTGGATTTCCTGAAGTCCGACGG
CTTCGCCAACAGAAACTTCATGCAGCTGATCCACGACGACAGCCTGACCTTTAAAGAGGACATCCAGAAA
GCCCAGGTGTCCGGCCAGGGCGATAGCCTGCACGAGCACATTGCCAATCTGGCCGGCAGCCCCGCCATTA
AGAAGGGCATCCTGCAGACAGTGAAGGTGGTGGACGAGCTCGTGAAAGTGATGGGCCGGCACAAGCCCGA
GAACATCGTGATCGAAATGGCCAGAGAGAACCAGACCACCCAGAAGGGACAGAAGAACAGCCGCGAGAGA
ATGAAGCGGATCGAAGAGGGCATCAAAGAGCTGGGCAGCCAGATCCTGAAAGAACACCCCGTGGAAAACA
CCCAGCTGCAGAACGAGAAGCTGTACCTGTACTACCTGCAGAATGGGCGGGATATGTACGTGGACCAGGA
ACTGGACATCAACCGGCTGTCCGACTACGATGTGGACCATATCGTGCCTCAGAGCTTTCTGGCCGACGAC
TCCATCGACAACAAGGTGCTGACCAGAAGCGACAAGAACCGGGGCAAGAGCGACAACGTGCCCTCCGAAG
AGGTCGTGAAGAAGATGAAGAACTACTGGCGGCAGCTGCTGAACGCCAAGCTGATTACCCAGAGAAAGTT
CGACAATCTGACCAAGGCCGAGAGAGGCGGCCTGAGCGAACTGGATAAGGCCGGCTTCATCAAGAGACAG
CTGGTGGAAACCCGGCAGATCACAAAGCACGTGGCACAGATCCTGGACTCCCGGATGAACACTAAGTACG
ACGAGAATGACAAGCTGATCCGGGAAGTGAAAGTGATCACCCTGAAGTCCAAGCTGGTGTCCGATTTCCG
GAAGGATTTCCAGTTTTACAAAGTGCGCGAGATCAACAACTACCACCACGCCCACGACGCCTACCTGAAC
GCCGTCGTGGGAACCGCCCTGATCAAAAAGTACCCTGCGCTGGAAAGCGAGTTCGTGTACGGCGACTACA
AGGTGTACGACGTGCGGAAGATGATCGCCAAGAGCGAGCAGGAAATCGGCAAGGCTACCGCCAAGTACTT
CTTCTACAGCAACATCATGAACTTTTTCAAGACCGAGATTACCCTGGCCAACGGCGAGATCCGGAAGGCG
CCTCTGATCGAGACAAACGGCGAAACCGGGGAGATCGTGTGGGATAAGGGCCGGGATTTTGCCACCGTGC
GGAAAGTGCTGAGCATGCCCCAAGTGAATATCGTGAAAAAGACCGAGGTGCAGACAGGCGGCTTCAGCAA
AGAGTCTATCCTGCCCAAGAGGAACAGCGATAAGCTGATCGCCAGAAAGAAGGACTGGGACCCTAAGAAG
TACGGCGGCTTCGACAGCCCCACCGTGGCCTATTCTGTGCTGGTGGTGGCCAAAGTGGAAAAGGGCAAGT
CCAAGAAACTGAAGAGTGTGAAAGAGCTGCTGGGGATCACCATCATGGAAAGAAGCAGCTTCGAGAAGAA
TCCCATCGACTTTCTGGAAGCCAAGGGCTACAAAGAAGTGAAAAAGGACCTGATCATCAAGCTGCCTAAG
TACTCCCTGTTCGAGCTGGAAAACGGCCGGAAGAGAATGCTGGCCTCTGCCGGCGAACTGCAGAAGGGAA
ACGAACTGGCCCTGCCCTCCAAATATGTGAACTTCCTGTACCTGGCCAGCCACTATGAGAAGCTGAAGGG
CTCCCCCGAGGATAATGAGCAGAAACAGCTGTTTGTGGAACAGCACAAGCACTACCTGGACGAGATCATC
GAGCAGATCAGCGAGTTCTCCAAGAGAGTGATCCTGGCCGACGCTAATCTGGACAAAGTGCTGTCCGCCT
ACAACAAGCACCGGGATAAGCCCATCAGAGAGCAGGCCGAGAATATCATCCACCTGTTTACCCTGACCAA
TCTGGGAGCCCCTGCCGCCTTCAAGTACTTTGACACCACCATCGACCGGAAGAGGTACACCAGCACCAAA
GAGGTGCTGGACGCCACCCTGATCCACCAGAGCATCACCGGCCTGTACGAGACACGGATCGACCTGTCTC
AGCTGGGAGGCGACAAAAGGCCGGCGGCCACGAAAAAGGCCGGCCAGGCAAAAAAGAAAAAGTAAGAATT
CCTAGAGCTCGCTGATCAGCCTCGACTGTGCCTTCTAGTTGCCAGCCATCTGTTGTTTGCCCCTCCCCCG
TGCCTTCCTTGACCCTGGAAGGTGCCACTCCCACTGTCCTTTCCTAATAAAATGAGGAAATTGCATCGCA
TTGTCTGAGTAGGTGTCATTCTATTCTGGGGGGTGGGGTGGGGCAGGACAGCAAGGGGGAGGATTGGGAA
GAGAATAGCAGGCATGCTGGGGAGCGGCCGCAGGAACCCCTAGTGATGGAGTTGGCCACTCCCTCTCTGC
GCGCTCGCTCGCTCACTGAGGCCGGGCGACCAAAGGTCGCCCGACGCCCGGGCTTTGCCCGGGCGGCCTC
AGTGAGCGAGCGAGCGCGCAGCTGCCTGCAGGGGCGCCTGATGCGGTATTTTCTCCTTACGCATCTGTGC
GGTATTTCACACCGCATA
[142 nt withheld, positions 5899-6040]
C
[141 nt withheld, positions 6042-6182]
CCTTTGACGTTGGAGTCCACGTTCTTT
[37 nt withheld, positions 6210-6246]
ACCCTATCTCGGGCTATTCTTTTGATTTATAAGGGATTTTGCCGATTTCGGCCTATTGGTTAAAAAATGA
GCTGATTTAACAAAAATTTAACGCGAATTTTAACAAAATATTAACGTTTACAATTTTATGGTGCACTCTC
AGTACAATCTGCTCTGATGCCGCATAGTTAAGCCAGCCCCGACACCCGCCAACACCCGCTGACGCGCCCT
GACGGGCTTGTCTGCTCCCGGCATCCGCTTACAGACAAGCTGTGACCGTCTCCGGGAGCTGCATGTGTCA
GAGGTTTTCACCGTCATCACCGAAACGCGCGAGACGAAAGGGCCTCGTGATACGCCTATTTTTATAGGTT
AATGTCATGATAATAATGGTTTCTTAGACGTCAGGTGGCACTTTTCGGGGAAATGTGCGCGGAACCCCTA
TTTGTTTATTTTTCTAAATACATTCAAATATGTATCCGCTCATGAGACAATAACCCTGATAAATGCTTCA
ATAATATTGAAAAAGGAAGAGTATGAGTATTCAACATTTCCGTGTCGCCCTTATTCCCTTTTTTGCGGCA
TTTTGCCTTCCTGTTTTTGCTCACCCAGAAACGCTGGTGAAAGTAAAAGATGCTGAAGATCAGTTGGGTG
CACGAGTGGGTTACATCGAACTGGATCTCAACAGCGGTAAGATCCTTGAGAGTTTTCGCCCCGAAGAACG
TTTTCCAATGATGAGCACTTTTAAAGTTCTGCTATGTGGCGCGGTATTATCCCGTATTGACGCCGGGCAA
GAGCAACTCGGTCGCCGCATACACTATTCTCAGAATGACTTGGTTGAGTACTCACCAGTCACAGAAAAGC
ATCTTACGGATGGCATGACAGTAAGAGAATTATGCAGTGCTGCCATAACCATGAGTGATAACACTGCGGC
CAACTTACTTCTGACAACGATCGGAGGACCGAAGGAGCTAACCGCTTTTTTGCACAACATGGGGGATCAT
GTAACTCGCCTTGATCGTTGGGAACCGGAGCTGAATGAAGCCATACCAAACGACGAGCGTGACACCACGA
TGCCTGTAGCAATGGCAACAACGTTGCGCAAACTATTAACTGGCGAACTACTTACTCTAGCTTCCCGGCA
ACAATTAATAGACTGGATGGAGGCGGATAAAGTTGCAGGACCACTTCTGCGCTCGGCCCTTCCGGCTGGC
TGGTTTATTGCTGATAAATCTGGAGCCGGTGAGCGTGGAAGCCGCGGTATCATTGCAGCACTGGGGCCAG
ATGGTAAGCCCTCCCGTATCGTAGTTATCTACACGACGGGGAGTCAGGCAACTATGGATGAACGAAATAG
ACAGATCGCTGAGATAGGTGCCTCACTGATTAAGCATTGGTAACTGTCAGACCAAGTTTACTCATATATA
CTTTAGATTGATTTAAAACTTCATTTTTAATTTAAAAGGATCTAGGTGAAGATCCTTTTTGATAATCTCA
TGACCAAAATCCCTTAACGTGAGTTTTCGTTCCACTGAGCGTCAGACCCCGTAGAAAAGATCAAAGGATC
TTCTTGAGATCCTTTTTTTCTGCGCGTAATCTGCTGCTTGCAAACAAAAAAACCACCGCTACCAGCGGTG
GTTTGTTTGCCGGATCAAGAGCTACCAACTCTTTTTCCGAAGGTAACTGGCTTCAGCAGAGCGCAGATAC
CAAATACTGTCCTTCTAGTGTAGCCGTAGTTAGGCCACCACTTCAAGAACTCTGTAGCACCGCCTACATA
CCTCGCTCTGCTAATCCTGTTACCAGTGGCTGCTGCCAGTGGCGATAAGTCGTGTCTTACCGGGTTGGAC
TCAAGACGATAGTTACCGGATAAGGCGCAGCGGTCGGGCTGAACGGGGGGTTCGTGCACACAGCCCAGCT
TGGAGCGAACGACCTACACCGAACTGAGATACCTACAGCGTGAGCTATGAGAAAGCGCCACGCTTCCCGA
AGGGAGAAAGGCGGACAGGTATCCGGTAAGCGGCAGGGTCGGAACAGGAGAGCGCACGAGGGAGCTTCCA
GGGGGAAACGCCTGGTATCTTTATAGTCCTGTCGGGTTTCGCCACCTCTGACTTGAGCGTCGATTTTTGT
GATGCTCGTCAGGGGGGCGGAGCCTATGGAAAAACGCCAGCAACGCGGCCTTTTTACGGTTCCTGGCCTT
TTGCTGGCCTTTTGCTCACATGT
Features (pLannotate 1.2.2; 18 found; start..end, strand, type, name):
      1..241     +  promoter       U6 promoter: RNA polymerase III promoter for human U6 snRNA
    270..345     +  misc_RNA       gRNA scaffold: guide RNA scaffold for the Streptococcus pyogenes CRISPR/Cas9 system
    352..395     +  misc_RNA       gRNA scaffold (fragment): guide RNA scaffold for the Streptococcus pyogenes CRISPR/Cas9 system
    442..727     +  enhancer       CMV enhancer: human cytomegalovirus immediate early enhancer; contains an 18-bp deletion relative to the standard CMV enhancer
    729..1006    +  promoter       chicken β-actin promoter: No description available
   1007..1235    +  intron         hybrid intron: hybrid between chicken β-actin (CBA) and minute virus of mice (MMV) introns (Gray et al., 2011)
   1304..2905    +  CDS            Cas9(N): N-terminal portion of Streptococcus pyogenes Cas9 (Zetsche et al., 2015)
   2906..5404    +  CDS            Cas9(C): C-terminal portion of Streptococcus pyogenes Cas9 (Zetsche et al., 2015)
   5405..5452    +  CDS            nucleoplasmin NLS: bipartite nuclear localization signal from nucleoplasmin
   5486..5597    +  polyA_signal   bGH poly(A) signal: bovine growth hormone polyadenylation signal
   5702..5842    +  repeat_region  AAV2 ITR: inverted terminal repeat of adeno-associated virus serotype 2 inverted
   5847..5898    -  misc_feature   bom (fragment): basis of mobility region from pBR322
   5917..6297    +  rep_origin     M13 ori (sequence partly withheld): M13 bacteriophage origin of replication; arrow indicates direction of (+) strand synthesis
   6373..6422    -  misc_feature   bom (fragment): basis of mobility region from pBR322
   6524..6559    -  CDS            rop (fragment): Rop protein, which maintains plasmids at low copy number; rop
   6654..6758    +  promoter       AmpR promoter: bla
   6759..7619    +  CDS            AmpR: β-lactamase; bla; confers resistance to ampicillin, carbenicillin, and related antibiotics
   7790..8378    +  rep_origin     ori: high-copy-number ColE1/pMB1/pBR322/pUC origin of replication
