[The description below was written by a language model from this plasmid's Addgene catalogue record and pLannotate feature annotations shown in this document.]
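Description:
eSpCas9(1.1)_No_FLAG_AAVS1_T2 is an all-in-one mammalian CRISPR expression plasmid built on the pX330-U6-Chimeric_BB-CBh-hSpCas9 backbone. It is propagated in E. coli as a high-copy plasmid through a ColE1/pUC-type origin and selected with ampicillin via the β-lactamase gene. An f1/M13 phage origin and a single AAV2 inverted terminal repeat are also annotated downstream of the expression cassette. With only one ITR annotated, the record gives no indication that the plasmid is meant for AAV packaging. Two sequence records, about 8.4 kb and differing by a single nucleotide in length, give essentially the same feature map.

The plasmid carries two expression units. A human U6 RNA polymerase III promoter drives a single guide RNA made of the AAVS1 T2 spacer fused to the Streptococcus pyogenes gRNA scaffold; the spacer itself is not annotated but fits the short gap between promoter and scaffold. Downstream, the CBh promoter (CMV enhancer, chicken β-actin promoter and a hybrid CBA/MVM intron) drives eSpCas9(1.1), an S. pyogenes Cas9 variant engineered for enhanced specificity. The annotation software splits this coding sequence into N- and C-terminal Cas9 segments, but they are contiguous. It ends in a nucleoplasmin bipartite nuclear localization signal and is followed by a bGH polyadenylation signal.

The construct derives from the parental eSpCas9(1.1) plasmid, from which the 3xFLAG tag was removed so that the nuclease does not interfere with western blot or immunoprecipitation experiments. It is used to cut the human AAVS1 "safe harbor" locus. The associated publication concerns a genome-editing approach to mapping multiprotein complexes in human cells.
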