Addgene plasmid #79888: eSpCas9(1.1)_No_FLAG_AAVS1_T2
Purpose: (Empty Backbone) Expresses the AAVS1 T2 gRNA in combination with FLAGless eSpCas9(1.1) to target the AAVS1 "safe harbor" locus.
Depositing lab: Yannick Doyon. Depositing organization: Universite Laval. Publication: A Scalable Genome-Editing-Based Approach for Mapping Multiprotein Complexes in Human Cells. Dalvai M, Loehr J, Jacquet K, Huard CC, Roques C, Herst P, Cote J, Doyon Y. Cell Rep. 2015 Oct 7. pii: S2211-1247(15)01020-7. doi: 10.1016/j.celrep.2015.09.009. PubMed 26456817.
Backbone
  Vector backbone: pX330-U6-Chimeric_BB-CBh-hSpCas9
  Vector type: Mammalian Expression, CRISPR
  Promoter: CBh
  Tag / fusion protein: Untagged eSpCas9(1.1)
Growth in bacteria
  Bacterial resistance: Ampicillin, 100 μg/mL
  Growth temperature: 37°C
  Growth strain: DH5alpha
  Copy number: High Copy
Terms and licenses: Academic/Nonprofit Terms; Industry Terms: Not Available to Industry
Depositor comments: This plasmid is derived from eSpCas9(1.1) (Plasmid #71814) from Feng Zhang's lab. The 3x FLAG sequence was removed to prevent interference of the tag in western blot and immunoprecipitation applications. The gRNA sequence is derived from gRNA_AAVS1-T2 (Plasmid #41818) from George Church's lab.
How to cite: eSpCas9(1.1)_No_FLAG_AAVS1_T2 was a gift from Yannick Doyon (Addgene plasmid # 79888 ; http://n2t.net/addgene:79888 ; RRID:Addgene_79888)
