>Addgene plasmid #79888 | eSpCas9(1.1)_No_FLAG_AAVS1_T2 | addgene partial sequence | sequence record 152976 | CM009-Cas9-M-R      5'-GAAGTTTCTGTTGGCGAAGC      -3'
CCGGACTGCTTGTCCCGGATGCCGTTGATCAGCTTCCGGCTCAGCCTGCCCCAGCCGGTGTATCTCCGCC
GCTTCAGCTGCTTCATCACTTTGTCGTCGAACAGGTGGGCATAGGTTTTCAGCCGTTCCTCGATCATCTC
TCTGTCCTCAAACAGTGTCAGGGTCAGCACGATATCTTCCAGAATGTCCTCGTTTTCCTCATTGTCCAGG
AAGTCCTTGTCCTTGATAATTTTCAGCAGATCGTGGTATGTGCCCAGGGAGGCGTTGAACCGATCTTCCA
CGCCGGAGATTTCCACGGAGTCGAAGCACTCGATTTTCTTGAAGTAGTCCTCTTTCAGCTGCTTCACGGT
CACTTTCCGGTTGGTCTTGAACAGCAGGTCCACGATGGCCTTTTTCTGCTCGCCGCTCAGGAAGGCGGGC
TTTCTCATTCCCTCGGTCACGTATTTCACTTTGGTCAGCTCGTTATACACGGTGAAGTACTCGTACAGCA
GGCTGTGCTTGGGCAGCACCTTCTCGTTGGGCAGGTTCTTATCGAAGTTGGTCATCCGCTCGATGAAGCT
CTGGGCGGAAGCGCCCTTGTCCACCACTTCCTCGAAGTTCCAGGGGGTGATGGTTTCCTCGCTCTTTCTG
GTCATCCAGGCGAATCTGCTGTTTCCCCTGGCCAGAGGGCCCACGTAGTAGGGGATGCGGAAGGTCAGGA
TCTTCTCGATCTTTTCCCGGTTGTCCTTCAGGAATGGGTAAAAATCTTCCTGCCGCCGCAGAATGGCGTG
CAGCTCTCCCAGGTGGATCTGGTGGGGGATGCTGCCGTTGTCGAAGGTCCGCTGCTTCCGCAGCAGGTCC
TCTCTGTTCAGCTTCACGAGCAGTTCCTCGGTGCCGTCCATCTTTTCCAGGATGGGCTTGATGAACTTGT
AGAACTCTTCCTGGCTGGCTCCGCCGTCAATGTAGCCGGCGTAGCCGTTCTTGCTCTGGTCGAAGAAAAT
CTCTTTGTACTTCTCAGGCAGCTGCTGCCGCACGAGAGCTT
