>Addgene plasmid #79888 | eSpCas9(1.1)_No_FLAG_AAVS1_T2 | addgene partial sequence | sequence record 152977 | BGH-rev 5'-TAGAAGGCACAGTCGAGG-3'
TCTTACTTTTTCTTTTTTGCCTGGCCGGCCTTTTTCGTGGCCGCCGGCCTTTTGTCGCCTCCCAGCTGAG
ACAGGTCGATCCGTGTCTCGTACAGGCCGGTGATGCTCTGGTGGATCAGGGTGGCGTCCAGCACCTCTTT
GGTGCTGGTGTACCTCTTCCGGTCGATGGTGGTGTCAAAGTACTTGAAGGCGGCAGGGGCTCCCAGATTG
GTCAGGGTAAACAGGTGGATGATATTCTCGGCCTGCTCTCTGATGGGCTTATCCCGGTGCTTGTTGTAGG
CGGACAGCACTTTGTCCAGATTAGCGTCGGCCAGGATCACTCTCTTGGAGAACTCGCTGATCTGCTCGAT
GATCTCGTCCAGGTAGTGCTTGTGCTGTTCCACAAACAGCTGTTTCTGCTCATTATCCTCGGGGGAGCCC
TTCAGCTTCTCATAGTGGCTGGCCAGGTACAGGAAGTTCACATATTTGGAGGGCAGGGCCAGTTCGTTTC
CCTTCTGCAGTTCGCCGGCAGAGGCCAGCATTCTCTTCCGGCCGTTTTCCAGCTCGAACAGGGAGTACTT
AGGCAGCTTGATGATCAGGTCCTTTTTCACTTCTTTGTAGCCCTTGGCTTCCAGAAAGTCGATGGGATTC
TTCTCGAAGCTGCTTCTTTCCATGATGGTGATCCCCAGCAGCTCTTTCACACTCTTCAGTTTCTTGGACT
TGCCCTTTTCCACTTTGGCCACCACCAGCACAGAATAGGCCACGGTGGGGCTGTCGAAGCCGCCGTACTT
CTTAGGGTCCCAGTCCTTCTTTCTGGCGATCAGCTTATCGCTGTTCCTCTTGGGCAGGATAGACTCTTTG
CTGAAGCCGCCTGTCTGCACCTCGGTCTTTTTCACGATATTCACTTGGGGCATGCTCAGCACTTTCCGCA
CGGTGGCAAAATCCCGGCCCTTATCCCACACGATCTCCCCGGTTTCGCCGTTTGTCTCGATCA
