>Addgene plasmid #79888 | eSpCas9(1.1)_No_FLAG_AAVS1_T2 | addgene partial sequence | sequence record 152982 | pBR322ori-F 5'-GGGAAACGCCTGGTATCTTT-3'
CTCTGACTTGAGCGTCGATTTTTGTGATGCTCGTCAGGGGGGCGGAGCCTATGGAAAAACGCCAGCAACG
CGGCCTTTTTACGGTTCCTGGCCTTTTGCTGGCCTTTTGCTCACATGTGAGGGCCTATTTCCCATGATTC
CTTCATATTTGCATATACGATACAAGGCTGTTAGAGAGATAATTGGAATTAATTTGACTGTAAACACAAA
GATATTAGTACAAAATACGTGACGTAGAAAGTAATAATTTCTTGGGTAGTTTGCAGTTTTAAAATTATGT
TTTAAAATGGACTATCATATGCTTACCGTAACTTGAAAGTATTTCGATTTCTTGGCTTTATATATCTTGT
GGAAAGGACGAAACACCGGGGCCACTAGGGACAGGATGTTTTAGAGCTAGAAATAGCAAGTTAAAATAAG
GCTAGTCCGTTATCAACTTGAAAAAGTGGCACCGAGTCGGTGCTTTTTTGTTTTAGAGCTAGAAATAGCA
AGTTAAAATAAGGCTAGTCCGTTTTTAGCGCGTGCGCCAATTCTGCAGACAAATGGCTCTAGAGGTACCC
GTTACATAACTTACGGTAAATGGCCCGCCTGGCTGACCGCCCAACGACCCCCGCCCATTGACGTCAATAG
TAACGCCAATAGGGACTTTCCATTGACGTCAATGGGTGGAGTATTTACGGTAAACTGCCCACTTGGCAGT
ACATCAAGTGTATCATATGCCAAGTACGCCCCCTATTGACGTCAATGACGGTAAATGGCCCGCCTGGCAT
TGTG
