>Addgene plasmid #79888 | eSpCas9(1.1)_No_FLAG_AAVS1_T2 | addgene partial sequence | sequence record 154456 | CM010-Cas9-3-R     5'-TCACTTCTTTGTAGCCCTTGG     -3'
TTCTTTCCATGATGGTGATCCCCAGCAGCTCTTTCACACTCTTCAGTTTCTTGGACTTGCCCTTTTCCAC
TTTGGCCACCACCAGCACAGAATAGGCCACGGTGGGGCTGTCGAAGCCGCCGTACTTCTTAGGGTCCCAG
TCCTTCTTTCTGGCGATCAGCTTATCGCTGTTCCTCTTGGGCAGGATAGACTCTTTGCTGAAGCCGCCTG
TCTGCACCTCGGTCTTTTTCACGATATTCACTTGGGGCATGCTCAGCACTTTCCGCACGGTGGCAAAATC
CCGGCCCTTATCCCACACGATCTCCCCGGTTTCGCCGTTTGTCTCGATCAGAGGCGCCTTCCGGATCTCG
CCGTTGGCCAGGGTAATCTCGGTCTTGAAAAAGTTCATGATGTTGCTGTAGAAGAAGTACTTGGCGGTAG
CCTTGCCGATTTCCTGCTCGCTCTTGGCGATCATCTTCCGCACGTCGTACACCTTGTAGTCGCCGTACAC
GAACTCGCTTTCCAGCGCAGGGTACTTTTTGATCAGGGCGGTTCCCACGACGGCGTTCAGGTAGGCGTCG
TGGGCGTGGTGGTAGTTGTTGATCTCGCGCACTTTGTAAAACTGGAAATCCTTCCGGAAATCGGACACCA
GCTTGGACTTCAGGGTGATCACTTTCACTTCCCGGATCAGCTTGTCATTCTCGTCGTACTTAGTGTTCAT
CCGGGAGTCCAGGATCTGTGCCACGTGCTTTGTGATCTGCCGGGTTTCCACCAGCTGTCTCTTGATGAAG
CCGGCCTTATCCAGTTCGCTCAGGCCGCCTCTCTCGGCCTTGGTCAGATTGTCGAACTTTCTCTGGGTAA
TCAGCTTGGCGTTCAGCAGCTGCCGCCAGTAGTTCTTCATCTTCTTCACGACCTCTTCGGAGGGCACGTT
GTCGCTCTTGCCCCGGTTCTTGTCGCTTCTGGTCAGCACCTTGTTGTCGATGGAGTCGTCGGCCA
